Addgene plasmid #24251: pGSTag BimL
Depositing lab: Roger Davis. Depositing organization: University of Massachusetts, Worcester. Publication: JNK phosphorylation of Bim-related members of the Bcl2 family induces Bax-dependent apoptosis. Lei K, Davis RJ. Proc Natl Acad Sci U S A. 2003 Mar 4. 100(5):2432-7. 10.1073/pnas.0438011100 PubMed 12591950.
Backbone
  Vector backbone: pGSTag
  Backbone size w/o insert (bp): 5057
  Vector type: Bacterial Expression
Growth in bacteria
  Bacterial resistance: Ampicillin, 100 μg/mL
  Growth temperature: 37°C
  Growth strain: DH5alpha
  Copy number: High Copy
Gene/Insert
  Gene/Insert name: BimL
  Species: H. sapiens (human)
  Insert size (bp): 436
  Entrez Gene: BCL2L11 (a.k.a. BAM, BIM, BOD)
  Tag / fusion protein: GST (N terminal on backbone)
  Cloning method: Restriction Enzyme; 5′ cloning site Bam HI (not destroyed); 3′ cloning site xho 1 (not destroyed)
  Sequencing primers: 5′ pGex 5'; 3′ pGex 3'
Terms and licenses: Academic/Nonprofit Terms; Industry Terms: Not Available to Industry
How to cite: pGSTag BimL was a gift from Roger Davis (Addgene plasmid # 24251 ; http://n2t.net/addgene:24251 ; RRID:Addgene_24251)
