[The description below was written by a language model from this plasmid's Addgene catalogue record.]
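Description:
pGSTag BimL is a bacterial expression plasmid built on the pGSTag backbone (about 5.1 kb without insert), designed to produce a glutathione S-transferase fusion of the human pro-apoptotic protein BimL in E. coli. It is maintained as a high-copy plasmid under ampicillin selection. The record does not state the origin of replication or the promoter that drives expression. The use of pGEX-type sequencing primers suggests a pGEX-like layout around the cloning site, but no feature table is available to confirm the regulatory elements.

The insert is a roughly 436 bp fragment encoding BimL, the "long" isoform of the BH3-only Bcl2 family member encoded by BCL2L11 (also known as BIM, BAM or BOD). It was cloned between BamHI and XhoI sites, both of which remain intact, so the fragment can be excised or transferred. The GST moiety is supplied by the backbone and sits at the N terminus of BimL. This tag allows the recombinant protein to be captured on glutathione resin for affinity purification or used as bait in pull-down experiments.

The associated study concerns JNK phosphorylation of Bim-related proteins and its role in Bax-dependent apoptosis. A plausible use for this construct is therefore to produce purified GST-BimL as a substrate for in vitro kinase assays or for protein interaction studies, although the record does not state the intended application explicitly.
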