>Addgene plasmid #24251 | pGSTag BimL | addgene partial sequence | sequence record 30548 | 24251 with pGEX-3
GAACGCGCGAAGGCAGATCGTCAGTCAGTCACGAATGAATTAAGCTTGAGCTCGAGTCGACCCATGGAGT
CTAGAATTCTCAATGCATTCTCCACACCAGGCGGACAATGTAACGTAACAGTCGTAAGATAACCATTCGT
GGGTGGTCTTCGGCTGCTTGGTAATTATTCAAAAATACCCTCCTTGCATAGTAAGCGTTAAACTCGTCTC
CGATACGCCGCAACTCTTGGGCGATCCATATCTCTGGGCGCATATCTGCAGGTTCAGCCTGCCTCATGGA
AGCCATTGCACTGAGATAGTGGTTGAAGGCCTGGCAAGGAGGACTTGGGGTTTGTGTTGATTTGTCACAA
CTCATGGGTGCTGGGCTCCTGTCTTGTGGCTCTGTCTGTAGGGAGGTAGGGGCCCCAGGTCTGAGCTGGG
GAGGCCTCTCCGCAGGCTGCAATTGTCTACCTTCTCGGTCACACTCAGAACTTACATCAGAAGGTTGCTT
TGCGGATCCTTTACGGTAACTCGGACGACGGCTCAGAATTTCGCGACGTTCTGCAGATCCACGCGGAACC
AGATCCGATTTTGGAGGATGGTCGCCACCACCAAACGTGGCTTGCCAGCCCTGCAAAGGCCATGCTATAT
ACTTGCTGGATTTCAAGTACTTATCAATTTGTGGGATAGCTTCAATACGTTTTTTAAAACAAACTAATTT
TGGGAACGCATCCAGGCACATTGGGTCCATGTATAAAACAACATCAAGAGCGTCATACAACATGAAGTCA
GGATGGGTTACATGATCACCATTTAAATATGTTTTATGACATAAACGATCTTCGAACATTTTCAGCATTT
CAGGTAGCTTGCTAAGAAAATCAACTTTGAGAGTTTCAAAGTCTTTACTATATGCAATTCTCGAAACACC
GTATCTAATATCCAAAACCGCTCC
